>Addgene plasmid #184984 | pSCL.72 | addgene full sequence | sequence record 376672 | Addgene NGS Result
TCAGCGGACTTGACCTTTCTTTTCTTCTTTGGTGGCATTTATATTGAATTTTCAAAAATTCTTACTTTTT
TTTTGGATGGACGCAAAGAAGTTTAATAATCATATTACATGGCATTACCACCATATACATATCCATATCT
AATCTTACTTATATGTTGTGGAAATGTAAAGAGCCCCATTATCTTAGCCTAAAAAAACCTTCTCTTTGGA
ACTTTCAGTAATACGCTTAACTGCTCATTGCTATATTGAAGTACGGATTAGAAGCCGCCGAGCGGGCGAC
AGCCCTCCGACGGAAGACTCTCCTCCGTGCGTCCTCGTCTTCACCGGTCGCGTTCCTGAAACGCAGATGT
GCCTCGCGCCGCACTGCTCCGAACAATAAAGATTCTACAATACTAGCTTTTATGGTTATGAAGAGGAAAA
ATTGGCAGTAACCTGGCCCCACAAACCTTCAAATTAACGAATCAAATTAACAACCATAGGATGATAATGC
GATTAGTTTTTTAGCCTTATTTCTGGGGTAATTAATCAGCGAAGCGATGATTTTTGATCTATTAACAGAT
ATATAAATGGAAAAGCTGCATAACCACTTTAACTAATACTTTCAACATTTTCAGTTTGTATTACTTCTTA
TTCAAATGTCATAAAAGTATCAACAAAAAATTGTTAATATACCTCTATACTTTAACGTCAAGGAGAAAAA
ACAACTAGTGGATCCCCCGGGAAAAAAATGAGCAGGGCTGACCCCAAGAAGAAGAGGAAGGTGGACAAGA
AGTACTCCATTGGGCTCGATATCGGCACAAACAGCGTCGGTTGGGCCGTCATTACGGACGAGTACAAGGT
GCCGAGCAAAAAATTCAAAGTTCTGGGCAATACCGATCGCCACAGCATAAAGAAGAACCTCATTGGCGCC
CTCCTGTTCGACTCCGGGGAGACGGCCGAAGCCACGCGGCTCAAAAGAACAGCACGGCGCAGATATACCC
GCAGAAAGAATCGGATCTGCTACCTGCAGGAGATCTTTAGTAATGAGATGGCTAAGGTGGATGACTCTTT
CTTCCATAGGCTGGAGGAGTCCTTTTTGGTGGAGGAGGATAAAAAGCACGAGCGCCACCCAATCTTTGGC
AATATCGTGGACGAGGTGGCGTACCATGAAAAGTACCCAACCATATATCATCTGAGGAAGAAGCTTGTAG
ACAGTACTGATAAGGCTGACTTGCGGTTGATCTATCTCGCGCTGGCGCATATGATCAAATTTCGGGGACA
CTTCCTCATCGAGGGGGACCTGAACCCAGACAACAGCGATGTCGACAAACTCTTTATCCAACTGGTTCAG
ACTTACAATCAGCTTTTCGAAGAGAACCCGATCAACGCATCCGGAGTTGACGCCAAAGCAATCCTGAGCG
CTAGGCTGTCCAAATCCCGGCGGCTCGAAAACCTCATCGCACAGCTCCCTGGGGAGAAGAAGAACGGCCT
GTTTGGTAATCTTATCGCCCTGTCACTCGGGCTGACCCCCAACTTTAAATCTAACTTCGACCTGGCCGAA
GATGCCAAGCTTCAACTGAGCAAAGACACCTACGATGATGATCTCGACAATCTGCTGGCCCAGATCGGCG
ACCAGTACGCAGACCTTTTTTTGGCGGCAAAGAACCTGTCAGACGCCATTCTGCTGAGTGATATTCTGCG
AGTGAACACGGAGATCACCAAAGCTCCGCTGAGCGCTAGTATGATCAAGCGCTATGATGAGCACCACCAA
GACTTGACTTTGCTGAAGGCCCTTGTCAGACAGCAACTGCCTGAGAAGTACAAGGAAATTTTCTTCGATC
AGTCTAAAAATGGCTACGCCGGATACATTGACGGCGGAGCAAGCCAGGAGGAATTTTACAAATTTATTAA
GCCCATCTTGGAAAAAATGGACGGCACCGAGGAGCTGCTGGTAAAGCTTAACAGAGAAGATCTGTTGCGC
AAACAGCGCACTTTCGACAATGGAAGCATCCCCCACCAGATTCACCTGGGCGAACTGCACGCTATCCTCA
GGCGGCAAGAGGATTTCTACCCCTTTTTGAAAGATAACAGGGAAAAGATTGAGAAAATCCTCACATTTCG
GATACCCTACTATGTAGGCCCCCTCGCCCGGGGAAATTCCAGATTCGCGTGGATGACTCGCAAATCAGAA
GAGACCATCACTCCCTGGAACTTCGAGGAAGTCGTGGATAAGGGGGCCTCTGCCCAGTCCTTCATCGAAA
GGATGACTAACTTTGATAAAAATCTGCCTAACGAAAAGGTGCTTCCTAAACACTCTCTGCTGTACGAGTA
CTTCACAGTTTATAACGAGCTCACCAAGGTCAAATACGTCACAGAAGGGATGAGAAAGCCAGCATTCCTG
TCTGGAGAGCAGAAGAAAGCTATCGTGGACCTCCTCTTCAAGACGAACCGGAAAGTTACCGTGAAACAGC
TCAAAGAAGACTATTTCAAAAAGATTGAATGTTTCGACTCTGTTGAAATCAGCGGAGTGGAGGATCGCTT
CAACGCATCCCTGGGAACGTATCACGATCTCCTGAAAATCATTAAAGACAAGGACTTCCTGGACAATGAG
GAGAACGAGGACATTCTTGAGGACATTGTCCTCACCCTTACGTTGTTTGAAGATAGGGAGATGATTGAAG
AACGCTTGAAAACTTACGCTCATCTCTTCGACGACAAAGTCATGAAACAGCTCAAGAGGCGCCGATATAC
AGGATGGGGGCGGCTGTCAAGAAAACTGATCAATGGGATCCGAGACAAGCAGAGTGGAAAGACAATCCTG
GATTTTCTTAAGTCCGATGGATTTGCCAACCGGAACTTCATGCAGTTGATCCATGATGACTCTCTCACCT
TTAAGGAGGACATCCAGAAAGCACAAGTTTCTGGCCAGGGGGACAGTCTTCACGAGCACATCGCTAATCT
TGCAGGTAGCCCAGCTATCAAAAAGGGAATACTGCAGACCGTTAAGGTCGTGGATGAACTCGTCAAAGTA
ATGGGAAGGCATAAGCCCGAGAATATCGTTATCGAGATGGCCCGAGAGAACCAAACTACCCAGAAGGGAC
AGAAGAACAGTAGGGAAAGGATGAAGAGGATTGAAGAGGGTATAAAAGAACTGGGGTCCCAAATCCTTAA
GGAACACCCAGTTGAAAACACCCAGCTTCAGAATGAGAAGCTCTACCTGTACTACCTGCAGAACGGCAGG
GACATGTACGTGGATCAGGAACTGGACATCAATCGGCTCTCCGACTACGACGTGGATCATATCGTGCCCC
AGTCTTTTCTCAAAGATGATTCTATTGATAATAAAGTGTTGACAAGATCCGATAAAAATAGAGGGAAGAG
TGATAACGTCCCCTCAGAAGAAGTTGTCAAGAAAATGAAAAATTATTGGCGGCAGCTGCTGAACGCCAAA
CTGATCACACAACGGAAGTTCGATAATCTGACTAAGGCTGAACGAGGTGGCCTGTCTGAGTTGGATAAAG
CCGGCTTCATCAAAAGGCAGCTTGTTGAGACACGCCAGATCACCAAGCACGTGGCCCAAATTCTCGATTC
ACGCATGAACACCAAGTACGATGAAAATGACAAACTGATTCGAGAGGTGAAAGTTATTACTCTGAAGTCT
AAGCTGGTCTCAGATTTCAGAAAGGACTTTCAGTTTTATAAGGTGAGAGAGATCAACAATTACCACCATG
CGCATGATGCCTACCTGAATGCAGTGGTAGGCACTGCACTTATCAAAAAATATCCCAAGCTTGAATCTGA
ATTTGTTTACGGAGACTATAAAGTGTACGATGTTAGGAAAATGATCGCAAAGTCTGAGCAGGAAATAGGC
AAGGCCACCGCTAAGTACTTCTTTTACAGCAATATTATGAATTTTTTCAAGACCGAGATTACACTGGCCA
ATGGAGAGATTCGGAAGCGACCACTTATCGAAACAAACGGAGAAACAGGAGAAATCGTGTGGGACAAGGG
TAGGGATTTCGCGACAGTCCGGAAGGTCCTGTCCATGCCGCAGGTGAACATCGTTAAAAAGACCGAAGTA
CAGACCGGAGGCTTCTCCAAGGAAAGTATCCTCCCGAAAAGGAACAGCGACAAGCTGATCGCACGCAAAA
AAGATTGGGACCCCAAGAAATACGGCGGATTCGATTCTCCTACAGTCGCTTACAGTGTACTGGTTGTGGC
CAAAGTGGAGAAAGGGAAGTCTAAAAAACTCAAAAGCGTCAAGGAACTGCTGGGCATCACAATCATGGAG
CGATCAAGCTTCGAAAAAAACCCCATCGACTTTCTCGAGGCGAAAGGATATAAAGAGGTCAAAAAAGACC
TCATCATTAAGCTTCCCAAGTACTCTCTCTTTGAGCTTGAAAACGGCCGGAAACGAATGCTCGCTAGTGC
GGGCGAGCTGCAGAAAGGTAACGAGCTGGCACTGCCCTCTAAATACGTTAATTTCTTGTATCTGGCCAGC
CACTATGAAAAGCTCAAAGGGTCTCCCGAAGATAATGAGCAGAAGCAGCTGTTCGTGGAACAACACAAAC
ACTACCTTGATGAGATCATCGAGCAAATAAGCGAATTCTCCAAAAGAGTGATCCTCGCCGACGCTAACCT
CGATAAGGTGCTTTCTGCTTACAATAAGCACAGGGATAAGCCCATCAGGGAGCAGGCAGAAAACATTATC
CACTTGTTTACTCTGACCAACTTGGGCGCGCCTGCAGCCTTCAAGTACTTCGACACCACCATAGACAGAA
AGCGGTACACCTCTACAAAGGAGGTCCTGGACGCCACACTGATTCATCAGTCAATTACGGGGCTCTATGA
AACAAGAATCGACCTCTCTCAGCTCGGTGGAGACGGCGGTACGTCTTCCGGTGGCTCTGGTCCCGCTGGT
AGCTCTGGCGCAACGAGCGGTGGTAAGTCCGCTGAATACTTGAACACCTTCAGATTGAGAAATTTGGGTT
TGCCAGTCATGAACAACTTGCACGATATGTCTAAGGCTACCAGAATTTCTGTTGAAACCTTGAGATTATT
GATCTACACCGCCGATTTCAGATACAGAATCTACACTGTTGAAAAGAAGGGTCCAGAAAAGAGAATGAGA
ACTATCTACCAACCATCCAGAGAATTGAAGGCTTTACAAGGTTGGGTTTTGAGAAACATCTTGGACAAGT
TATCCTCCTCCCCATTTTCTATCGGTTTTGAAAAGCACCAATCCATCTTGAACAATGCCACTCCACATAT
TGGTGCCAACTTCATTTTGAACATCGACTTGGAAGATTTCTTCCCATCTTTGACTGCTAACAAGGTTTTC
GGTGTTTTCCATTCTTTGGGTTACAACAGATTGATCTCCTCTGTTTTGACCAAGATTTGCTGCTACAAGA
ACTTGTTGCCACAAGGTGCTCCATCTTCTCCAAAATTGGCTAACTTGATTTGCTCCAAGTTGGACTACAG
AATTCAAGGTTATGCTGGTTCTAGAGGTTTGATATACACTAGATACGCTGATGACTTGACCTTGTCTGCT
CAATCTATGAAGAAAGTTGTTAAGGCCAGAGACTTCTTGTTCTCCATTATTCCATCAGAAGGTTTGGTCA
TCAACTCCAAAAAGACCTGTATTTCTGGTCCAAGATCCCAAAGAAAAGTTACCGGTTTGGTTATCTCCCA
AGAAAAGGTTGGTATTGGTAGAGAAAAGTACAAAGAAATCAGAGCCAAGATCCACCATATTTTCTGCGGT
AAATCCTCCGAAATCGAACATGTTAGAGGTTGGTTGTCTTTCATCTTGTCCGTTGATTCTAAGTCCCACA
GAAGATTGATTACCTACATCTCTAAGTTGGAAAAGAAGTACGGTAAGAACCCATTGAACAAGGCTAAGAC
TCCACCAAAGAAGAAAAGAAAGGTCTGATCTCTTCTCGAGTCATGTAATTAGTTATGTCACGCTTACATT
CACGCCCTCCCCCCACATCCGCTCTAACCGAAAAGGAAGGAGTTAGACAACCTGAAGTCTAGGTCCCTAT
TTATTTTTTTATAGTTATGTTAGTATTAAGAACGTTATTTATATTTCAAATTTTTCTTTTTTTTCTGTAC
AGACGCGTGTACGCATGTAACATTATACTGAAAACCTTGCTTGAGAAGGTTTTGGGACGCTCGAAGGCTT
TAATTTCACCGCGGTGGAGCTCCAGCTTTTGTTCCCTTTAGTGAGGGTTAATTGCGCGCTTGGCGTAATC
ATGGTCATAGCTGTTTCCTGTGTGAAATTGTTATCCGCTCACAATTCCACACAACATACGAGCCGGAAGC
ATAAAGTGTAAAGCCTGGGGTGCCTAATGAGTGAGCTAACTCACATTAATTGCGTTGCGCTCACTGCCCG
CTTTCCAGTCGGGAAACCTGTCGTGCCAGCTGCATTAATGAATCGGCCAACGCGCGGGGAGAGGCGGTTT
GCGTATTGGGCGCTCTTCCGCTTCCTCGCTCACTGACTCGCTGCGCTCGGTCGTTCGGCTGCGGCGAGCG
GTATCAGCTCACTCAAAGGCGGTAATACGGTTATCCACAGAATCAGGGGATAACGCAGGAAAGAACATGT
GAGCAAAAGGCCAGCAAAAGGCCAGGAACCGTAAAAAGGCCGCGTTGCTGGCGTTTTTCCATAGGCTCCG
CCCCCCTGACGAGCATCACAAAAATCGACGCTCAAGTCAGAGGTGGCGAAACCCGACAGGACTATAAAGA
TACCAGGCGTTTCCCCCTGGAAGCTCCCTCGTGCGCTCTCCTGTTCCGACCCTGCCGCTTACCGGATACC
TGTCCGCCTTTCTCCCTTCGGGAAGCGTGGCGCTTTCTCATAGCTCACGCTGTAGGTATCTCAGTTCGGT
GTAGGTCGTTCGCTCCAAGCTGGGCTGTGTGCACGAACCCCCCGTTCAGCCCGACCGCTGCGCCTTATCC
GGTAACTATCGTCTTGAGTCCAACCCGGTAAGACACGACTTATCGCCACTGGCAGCAGCCACTGGTAACA
GGATTAGCAGAGCGAGGTATGTAGGCGGTGCTACAGAGTTCTTGAAGTGGTGGCCTAACTACGGCTACAC
TAGAAGAACAGTATTTGGTATCTGCGCTCTGCTGAAGCCAGTTACCTTCGGAAAAAGAGTTGGTAGCTCT
TGATCCGGCAAACAAACCACCGCTGGTAGCGGTGGTTTTTTTGTTTGCAAGCAGCAGATTACGCGCAGAA
AAAAAGGATCTCAAGAAGATCCTTTGATCTTTTCTACGGGGTCTGACGCTCAGTGGAACGAAAACTCACG
TTAAGGGATTTTGGTCATGAGATTATCAAAAAGGATCTTCACCTAGATCCTTTTAAATTAAAAATGAAGT
TTTAAATCAATCTAAAGTATATATGAGTAAACTTGGTCTGACAGTTACCAATGCTTAATCAGTGAGGCAC
CTATCTCAGCGATCTGTCTATTTCGTTCATCCATAGTTGCCTGACTCCCCGTCGTGTAGATAACTACGAT
ACGGGAGGGCTTACCATCTGGCCCCAGTGCTGCAATGATACCGCGAGACCCACGCTCACCGGCTCCAGAT
TTATCAGCAATAAACCAGCCAGCCGGAAGGGCCGAGCGCAGAAGTGGTCCTGCAACTTTATCCGCCTCCA
TCCAGTCTATTAATTGTTGCCGGGAAGCTAGAGTAAGTAGTTCGCCAGTTAATAGTTTGCGCAACGTTGT
TGCCATTGCTACAGGCATCGTGGTGTCACGCTCGTCGTTTGGTATGGCTTCATTCAGCTCCGGTTCCCAA
CGATCAAGGCGAGTTACATGATCCCCCATGTTGTGCAAAAAAGCGGTTAGCTCCTTCGGTCCTCCGATCG
TTGTCAGAAGTAAGTTGGCCGCAGTGTTATCACTCATGGTTATGGCAGCACTGCATAATTCTCTTACTGT
CATGCCATCCGTAAGATGCTTTTCTGTGACTGGTGAGTACTCAACCAAGTCATTCTGAGAATAGTGTATG
CGGCGACCGAGTTGCTCTTGCCCGGCGTCAATACGGGATAATACCGCGCCACATAGCAGAACTTTAAAAG
TGCTCATCATTGGAAAACGTTCTTCGGGGCGAAAACTCTCAAGGATCTTACCGCTGTTGAGATCCAGTTC
GATGTAACCCACTCGTGCACCCAACTGATCTTCAGCATCTTTTACTTTCACCAGCGTTTCTGGGTGAGCA
AAAACAGGAAGGCAAAATGCCGCAAAAAAGGGAATAAGGGCGACACGGAAATGTTGAATACTCATACTCT
TCCTTTTTCAATATTATTGAAGCATTTATCAGGGTTATTGTCTCATGAGCGGATACATATTTGAATGTAT
TTAGAAAAATAAACAAATAGGGGTTCCGCGCACATTTCCCCGAAAAGTGCCACCTGACGTCTAAGAAACC
ATTATTATCATGACATTAACCTATAAAAATAGGCGTATCACGAGGCCCTTTCGTCTCGCGCGTTTCGGTG
ATGACGGTGAAAACCTCTGACACATGCAGCTCCCGGAGACGGTCACAGCTTGTCTGTAAGCGGATGCCGG
GAGCAGACAAGCCCGTCAGGGCGCGTCAGCGGGTGTTGGCGGGTGTCGGGGCTGGCTTAACTATGCGGCA
TCAGAGCAGATTGTACTGAGAGTGCACCATAAATTCCCGTTTTAAGAGCTTGGTGAGCGCTAGGAGTCAC
TGCCAGGTATCGTTTGAACACGGCATTAGTCAGGGAAGTCATAACACAGTCCTTTCCCGCAATTTTCTTT
TTCTATTACTCTTGGCCTCCTCTAGTACACTCTATATTTTTTTATGCCTCGGTAATGATTTTCATTTTTT
TTTTTCCACCTAGCGGATGACTCTTTTTTTTTCTTAGCGATTGGCATTATCACATAATGAATTATACATT
ATATAAAGTAATGTGATTTCTTCGAAGAATATACTAAAAAATGAGCAGGCAAGATAAACGAAGGCAAAGA
TGACAGAGCAGAAAGCCCTAGTAAAGCGTATTACAAATGAAACCAAGATTCAGATTGCGATCTCTTTAAA
GGGTGGTCCCCTAGCGATAGAGCACTCGATCTTCCCAGAAAAAGAGGCAGAAGCAGTAGCAGAACAGGCC
ACACAATCGCAAGTGATTAACGTCCACACAGGTATAGGGTTTCTGGACCATATGATACATGCTCTGGCCA
AGCATTCCGGCTGGTCGCTAATCGTTGAGTGCATTGGTGACTTACACATAGACGACCATCACACCACTGA
AGACTGCGGGATTGCTCTCGGTCAAGCTTTTAAAGAGGCCCTAGGGGCCGTGCGTGGAGTAAAAAGGTTT
GGATCAGGATTTGCGCCTTTGGATGAGGCACTTTCCAGAGCGGTGGTAGATCTTTCGAACAGGCCGTACG
CAGTTGTCGAACTTGGTTTGCAAAGGGAGAAAGTAGGAGATCTCTCTTGCGAGATGATCCCGCATTTTCT
TGAAAGCTTTGCAGAGGCTAGCAGAATTACCCTCCACGTTGATTGTCTGCGAGGCAAGAATGATCATCAC
CGTAGTGAGAGTGCGTTCAAGGCTCTTGCGGTTGCCATAAGAGAAGCCACCTCGCCCAATGGTACCAACG
ATGTTCCCTCCACCAAAGGTGTTCTTATGTAGTGACACCGATTATTTAAAGCTGCAGCATACGATATATA
TACATGTGTATATATGTATACCTATGAATGTCAGTAAGTATGTATACGAACAGTATGATACTGAAGATGA
CAAGGTAATGCATCATTCTATACGTGTCATTCTGAACGAGGCGCGCTTTCCTTTTTTCTTTTTGCTTTTT
CTTTTTTTTTCTCTTGAACTCGACGGATCTATGCGGTGTGAAATACCGCACAGATGCGTAAGGAGAAAAT
ACCGCATCAGGAAATTGTAAGCGTTAATATTTTGTTAAAATTCGCGTTAAATTTTTGTTAAATCAGCTCA
TTTTTTAACCAATAGGCCGAAATCGGCAAAATCCCTTATAAATCAAAAGAATAGACCGAGATAGGGT
[37 nt withheld, positions 10008-10044]
AAAGAACGTGGACTCCAACGTCAAAGG
[49 nt withheld, positions 10072-10120]
T
[91 nt withheld, positions 10122-10212]
G
[124 nt withheld, positions 10214-10337]
CCATTCGCCATTCAGGCTGCGCAACTGTTGGGAAGGGCGATCGGTGCGGGCCTCTTCGCTATTACGCCAG
Features (pLannotate 1.2.2; 21 found; start..end, strand, type, name):
     50..702     +  promoter       GAL1,10 promoter: GAL1 and GAL10 genes of S. cerevisiae; divergent inducible promoter, regulated by Gal4
    703..721     +  misc_feature   MCS (fragment): pBluescript multiple cloning site
    762..4864    +  CDS            Cas9 (fragment): Cas9 (Csn1) endonuclease from the Streptococcus pyogenes Type II CRISPR/Cas system generates RNA-guided double strand breaks in DNA
   4925..5881    +  CDS            RT86_ECOLX: Protein predicted: Swiss-Prot protein existence level 4. Participates in the synthesis of a msDNA (a branched RNA linked by a 2',5'-phosphodiester linkage to a single-stranded DNA) of unknown function. The retron transcript serves as primer and template to the reaction, and codes for the RT. From Escherichia coli.
   5967..6156    +  terminator     CYC1 terminator: S. cerevisiae CYC1; transcription terminator for CYC1
   6195..6213    -  promoter       T3 promoter: promoter for bacteriophage T3 RNA polymerase
   6258..6274    -  protein_bind   lac operator: The lac repressor binds to the lac operator to inhibit transcription in E. coli. This inhibition can be relieved by adding lactose or isopropyl-β-D-thiogalactopyranoside (IPTG). lac repressor encoded by lacI
   6282..6312    -  promoter       lac promoter: promoter for the E. coli lac operon
   6327..6348    -  protein_bind   CAP binding site: CAP binding activates transcription in the presence of cAMP. E. coli catabolite activator protein
   6361..6453    -  CDS            lacI (fragment): lac repressor; lacI; The lac repressor binds to the lac operator to inhibit transcription in E. coli. This inhibition can be relieved by adding lactose or isopropyl-β-D-thiogalactopyranoside (IPTG).
   6636..7224    -  rep_origin     ori: high-copy-number ColE1/pMB1/pBR322/pUC origin of replication
   7395..8255    -  CDS            AmpR: β-lactamase; bla; confers resistance to ampicillin, carbenicillin, and related antibiotics
   8256..8360    -  promoter       AmpR promoter: bla
   8455..8490    +  CDS            rop (fragment): Rop protein, which maintains plasmids at low copy number; rop
   8592..8641    +  misc_feature   bom (fragment): basis of mobility region from pBR322
   8642..8722    -  CDS            MRM1 (fragment): MRM1_YEAST - Also known as PET56 From Saccharomyces cerevisiae (strain ATCC 204508 / S288c) (Baker's yeast).
   8772..8959    +  promoter       HIS3 promoter: S. cerevisiae HIS3
   8960..9622    +  CDS            HIS3: imidazoleglycerol-phosphate dehydratase, required for histidine biosynthesis; S. cerevisiae HIS3; yeast auxotrophic marker
   9830..9881    +  misc_feature   bom (fragment): basis of mobility region from pBR322
   9909..10337   -  rep_origin     f1 ori (sequence partly withheld): f1 bacteriophage origin of replication; arrow indicates direction of (+) strand synthesis
  10341..10407   -  CDS            lacZα (fragment): LacZα fragment of β-galactosidase; lacZ fragment
