[The description below was written by a language model from this plasmid's Addgene catalogue record and pLannotate feature annotations shown in this document.]
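Description:
pSCL.72 is a yeast expression plasmid built on the pZS157 backbone that produces a single polypeptide joining Streptococcus pyogenes Cas9 to the reverse transcriptase of the E. coli retron Eco1 (annotated as the Ec86 RT). The fusion is joined by a linker designated "linker1". The RT portion is recorded as human codon optimized, and SV40 nuclear localization signals are placed at both the N and C termini of the fusion. Transcription is driven by the galactose-inducible, Gal4-regulated GAL1,10 promoter and ends at the CYC1 terminator, so expression can be switched on in Saccharomyces cerevisiae by changing the carbon source.

In E. coli the plasmid is maintained at high copy through a ColE1/pUC-type origin and selected with ampicillin via the β-lactamase gene. An f1 origin and remnants of a pBluescript-style cloning region (lac promoter/operator, T3 promoter, lacZα fragment) are carried over from the parental vector. In yeast, selection relies on the HIS3 auxotrophic marker under its own promoter. The feature table shows no yeast replication origin or centromere (2μ or CEN/ARS), which would be consistent with an integrating design, although the record does not state how the plasmid is maintained in yeast.

No guide RNA or retron non-coding RNA cassette is annotated, so those components would presumably be supplied separately. In retron-based editing, the RT reverse-transcribes a retron RNA into single-stranded donor DNA in the cell while Cas9 cuts the target site. Physically coupling the two enzymes tests whether this arrangement, with this particular linker, supports precise templated genome editing.
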