Addgene plasmid #184984: pSCL.72
Purpose: Express Cas9/-Eco1 RT fusion, using linker1
Depositing lab: Seth Shipman. Depositing organization: J. David Gladstone Institutes. Publication: Precise genome editing across kingdoms of life using retron-derived DNA. Lopez SC, Crawford KD, Lear SK, Bhattarai-Kline S, Shipman SL. Nat Chem Biol. 2022 Feb;18(2):199-206. doi: 10.1038/s41589-021-00927-y. Epub 2021 Dec 23. PubMed 34949838.
Backbone
  Vector backbone: pZS157 (Addgene plasmid #114454)
  Vector type: Yeast Expression
Growth in bacteria
  Bacterial resistance: Ampicillin, 100 μg/mL
  Growth temperature: 37°C
  Growth strain: DH5alpha
  Copy number: High Copy
Gene/Insert
  Gene/Insert name: Cas9-fusion_linker1-Eco1RT
  Species: E. coli, S. pyogenes
  Mutation: human codon optimized RT
  Promoter: Gal1-10
  Tag / fusion protein: SV40NLS (N terminal on insert); SV40NLS (C terminal on insert)
  Cloning method: Gibson Cloning
Terms and licenses: Academic/Nonprofit Terms; Industry Terms: Not Available to Industry
How to cite: pSCL.72 was a gift from Seth Shipman (Addgene plasmid # 184984 ; http://n2t.net/addgene:184984 ; RRID:Addgene_184984)
